Addgene plasmid #176065: pLV-Hygro-EF1A-FHA-Linker-eGFP
Purpose: EGFP fused to the C-terminus of a FHA domain & a hygromycin resistance cassette
Depositing lab: Robert Sobol. Depositing organization: University of South Alabama, Mitchell Cancer Institute. Publication: Temporal dynamics of base excision/single-strand break repair protein complex assembly/disassembly are modulated by the PARP/NAD(+)/SIRT6 axis. Koczor CA, Saville KM, Andrews JF, Clark J, Fang Q, Li J, Al-Rahahleh RQ, Ibrahim M, McClellan S, Makarov MV, Migaud ME, Sobol RW. Cell Rep. 2021 Nov 2;37(5):109917. doi: 10.1016/j.celrep.2021.109917. PubMed 34731617.
Backbone
  Vector backbone: Lentivirus
  Total vector size (bp): 9791
  Vector type: Mammalian Expression, Lentiviral
  Selectable markers: Hygromycin
Growth in bacteria
  Bacterial resistance: Ampicillin, 100 μg/mL
  Growth temperature: 37°C
  Growth strain: NEB Stable
  Copy number: High Copy
Gene/Insert
  Gene/Insert name: FHA
  Species: H. sapiens (human)
  Insert size (bp): 84
  Promoter: EF1A
  Tag / fusion protein: EGFP (C terminal on insert)
  Cloning method: Restriction Enzyme; 5′ cloning site MIuI (not destroyed); 3′ cloning site XbaI (not destroyed)
  Sequencing primers: 5′ N/A
Terms and licenses: Academic/Nonprofit Terms; Industry Terms: Not Available to Industry
How to cite: pLV-Hygro-EF1A-FHA-Linker-eGFP was a gift from Robert Sobol (Addgene plasmid # 176065 ; http://n2t.net/addgene:176065 ; RRID:Addgene_176065)
