[The description below was written by a language model from this plasmid's Addgene catalogue record and pLannotate feature annotations shown in this document.]
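Description:
pLV-Hygro-EF1A-FHA-Linker-eGFP is a roughly 9.8 kb third-generation-style, self-inactivating HIV-1 lentiviral transfer plasmid for stable expression in mammalian cells. In bacteria it is maintained through a high-copy ColE1/pUC-type origin and an ampicillin resistance gene (β-lactamase). An f1 origin, an SV40 origin and leftover lac, T7 and T3 elements are also carried from the parental backbone. The viral genome is transcribed from a chimeric RSV promoter fused to a truncated 5' LTR. It contains the Ψ packaging signal with a partial gag sequence, the Rev response element for Rev-dependent nuclear export, the cPPT/CTS, and a ΔU3 3' LTR followed by an SV40 polyadenylation signal. Packaging functions must therefore be supplied in trans, and the integrated provirus lacks LTR promoter activity.

The payload is driven by the human EF1A promoter with its intron A sequence, flanked by Gateway attB4, attB1 and attB2 sites that reflect modular assembly of promoter and ORF. The open reading frame encodes a short forkhead-associated (FHA) domain fragment, listed as an 84 bp human insert. The automated annotation matches this region to aprataxin (Aptx, best hit to the mouse protein), a DNA single-strand break repair factor, although the catalogue fields do not name the source gene. The fragment is joined through a linker to EGFP at its C-terminus, and a WPRE downstream enhances transcript expression. A separate mouse PGK promoter drives the hygromycin phosphotransferase gene, allowing selection of transduced cells. The associated publication concerns the assembly and disassembly dynamics of base excision and single-strand break repair complexes. This suggests use as a fluorescent FHA-domain probe for live-cell imaging, though the record does not describe the application explicitly.
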