Features (pLannotate 1.2.2; 33 found; start..end, strand, type, name):
      3..229     +  promoter       RSV promoter: Rous sarcoma virus enhancer/promoter
    230..410     +  LTR            5' LTR (truncated): truncated 5' long terminal repeat (LTR) from HIV-1
    457..582     +  misc_feature   HIV-1 Ψ: packaging signal of human immunodeficiency virus type 1
    566..929     +  CDS            HIV-1 gag (fragment): gag protein from human immunodeficiency virus 1; gag
   1075..1308    +  misc_feature   RRE: The Rev response element (RRE) of HIV-1 allows for Rev-dependent mRNA export from the nucleus to the cytoplasm.
   1685..1785    +  CDS            Rev (fragment): human immunodeficiency virus 1 (HIV-1) Rev protein; rev; enhances nuclear export of unspliced and incompletely spliced viral mRNAs
   1803..1920    +  misc_feature   cPPT/CTS: central polypurine tract and central termination sequence of HIV-1
   1938..1958    +  protein_bind   attB4: mutant version of attB; core recombination site for the Gateway® BP reaction BP Clonase™
   1978..2189    +  promoter       EF-1α core promoter: core promoter for human elongation factor EF-1α
   2190..2299    +  intron         EF-1α intron A (fragment): intron upstream of the start codon of human EF-1α
   2925..3128    +  intron         EF-1α intron A: truncated intron upstream of the start codon of human EF-1α
   3137..3161    +  protein_bind   attB1: mutant version of attB; recombination site for the Gateway® BP reaction BP Clonase™
   3183..3275    +  CDS            Aptx (fragment): APTX_MOUSE - Experimental evidence at protein level: Swiss-Prot protein existence level 1. DNA-binding protein involved in single-strand DNA break repair, double-strand DNA break repair and base excision repair. Resolves abortive DNA ligation intermediates formed either at base excision sites, or when DNA ligases attempt to repair non-ligatable breaks induced by reactive oxygen species. Catalyzes the release of adenylate groups covalently linked to 5'-phosphate termini, resulting in the production of 5'-phosphate termini that can be efficiently rejoined (PubMed:16964241). Also able to hydrolyz
   3312..4031    +  CDS            EGFP: the original enhanced GFP (Yang et al., 1996) mammalian codon-optimized
   4038..4062    -  protein_bind   attB2: mutant version of attB; recombination site for the Gateway® BP reaction BP Clonase™
   4080..4668    +  misc_feature   WPRE: woodchuck hepatitis virus posttranscriptional regulatory element
   4699..5197    +  promoter       PGK promoter: mouse phosphoglycerate kinase 1 promoter
   5214..6236    +  CDS            hph: KHYB_ECOLX - Experimental evidence at protein level: Swiss-Prot protein existence level 1. The aminoglycoside phosphotransferases achieve inactivation of their antibiotic substrates by phosphorylation. Only phosphorylates hygromycin and closely related compounds such as demethyl analogs and destomycin. From Escherichia coli.
   6232..6309    +  CDS            nef (fragment): NEF_HV1Z2 - Experimental evidence at protein level: Swiss-Prot protein existence level 1. Extracellular Nef protein targets CD4(+) T-lymphocytes for apoptosis by interacting with CXCR4 surface receptors. From Human immunodeficiency virus type 1 group M subtype D (isolate Z2/CDC-Z34) (HIV-1).
   6311..6544    +  LTR            3' LTR (ΔU3): self-inactivating 3' long terminal repeat (LTR) from HIV-1
   6616..6737    +  polyA_signal   SV40 poly(A) signal: SV40 polyadenylation signal
   6777..6912    +  rep_origin     SV40 ori: SV40 origin of replication
   6933..6951    -  promoter       T7 promoter: promoter for bacteriophage T7 RNA polymerase
   6959..7114    +  CDS            lacZα (fragment): LacZα fragment of β-galactosidase; lacZ fragment
   7119..7547    +  rep_origin     f1 ori (sequence partly withheld): f1 bacteriophage origin of replication; arrow indicates direction of (+) strand synthesis
   7600..7704    +  promoter       AmpR promoter: bla
   7705..8565    +  CDS            AmpR: β-lactamase; bla; confers resistance to ampicillin, carbenicillin, and related antibiotics
   8736..9324    +  rep_origin     ori: high-copy-number ColE1/pMB1/pBR322/pUC origin of replication
   9507..9599    +  CDS            lacI (fragment): lac repressor; lacI; The lac repressor binds to the lac operator to inhibit transcription in E. coli. This inhibition can be relieved by adding lactose or isopropyl-β-D-thiogalactopyranoside (IPTG).
   9612..9633    +  protein_bind   CAP binding site: CAP binding activates transcription in the presence of cAMP. E. coli catabolite activator protein
   9648..9678    +  promoter       lac promoter: promoter for the E. coli lac operon
   9686..9702    +  protein_bind   lac operator: The lac repressor binds to the lac operator to inhibit transcription in E. coli. This inhibition can be relieved by adding lactose or isopropyl-β-D-thiogalactopyranoside (IPTG). lac repressor encoded by lacI
   9747..9765    +  promoter       T3 promoter: promoter for bacteriophage T3 RNA polymerase
>Addgene plasmid #176065 | pLV-Hygro-EF1A-FHA-Linker-eGFP | addgene full sequence | sequence record 352735 | Addgene NGS Result
AATGTAGTCTTATGCAATACTCTTGTAGTCTTGCAACATGGTAACGATGAGTTAGCAACATGCCTTACAA
GGAGAGAAAAAGCACCGTGCATGCCGATTGGTGGAAGTAAGGTGGTACGATCGTGCCTTATTAGGAAGGC
AACAGACGGGTCTGACATGGATTGGACGAACCACTGAATTGCCGCATTGCAGAGATATTGTATTTAAGTG
CCTAGCTCGATACATAAACGGGTCTCTCTGGTTAGACCAGATCTGAGCCTGGGAGCTCTCTGGCTAACTA
GGGAACCCACTGCTTAAGCCTCAATAAAGCTTGCCTTGAGTGCTTCAAGTAGTGTGTGCCCGTCTGTTGT
GTGACTCTGGTAACTAGAGATCCCTCAGACCCTTTTAGTCAGTGTGGAAAATCTCTAGCAGTGGCGCCCG
AACAGGGACTTGAAAGCGAAAGGGAAACCAGAGGAGCTCTCTCGACGCAGGACTCGGCTTGCTGAAGCGC
GCACGGCAAGAGGCGAGGGGCGGCGACTGGTGAGTACGCCAAAAATTTTGACTAGCGGAGGCTAGAAGGA
GAGAGATGGGTGCGAGAGCGTCAGTATTAAGCGGGGGAGAATTAGATCGCGATGGGAAAAAATTCGGTTA
AGGCCAGGGGGAAAGAAAAAATATAAATTAAAACATATAGTATGGGCAAGCAGGGAGCTAGAACGATTCG
CAGTTAATCCTGGCCTGTTAGAAACATCAGAAGGCTGTAGACAAATACTGGGACAGCTACAACCATCCCT
TCAGACAGGATCAGAAGAACTTAGATCATTATATAATACAGTAGCAACCCTCTATTGTGTGCATCAAAGG
ATAGAGATAAAAGACACCAAGGAAGCTTTAGACAAGATAGAGGAAGAGCAAAACAAAAGTAAGACCACCG
CACAGCAAGCGGCCGCTGATCTTCAGACCTGGAGGAGGAGATATGAGGGACAATTGGAGAAGTGAATTAT
ATAAATATAAAGTAGTAAAAATTGAACCATTAGGAGTAGCACCCACCAAGGCAAAGAGAAGAGTGGTGCA
GAGAGAAAAAAGAGCAGTGGGAATAGGAGCTTTGTTCCTTGGGTTCTTGGGAGCAGCAGGAAGCACTATG
GGCGCAGCGTCAATGACGCTGACGGTACAGGCCAGACAATTATTGTCTGGTATAGTGCAGCAGCAGAACA
ATTTGCTGAGGGCTATTGAGGCGCAACAGCATCTGTTGCAACTCACAGTCTGGGGCATCAAGCAGCTCCA
GGCAAGAATCCTGGCTGTGGAAAGATACCTAAAGGATCAACAGCTCCTGGGGATTTGGGGTTGCTCTGGA
AAACTCATTTGCACCACTGCTGTGCCTTGGAATGCTAGTTGGAGTAATAAATCTCTGGAACAGATTTGGA
ATCACACGACCTGGATGGAGTGGGACAGAGAAATTAACAATTACACAAGCTTAATACACTCCTTAATTGA
AGAATCGCAAAACCAGCAAGAAAAGAATGAACAAGAATTATTGGAATTAGATAAATGGGCAAGTTTGTGG
AATTGGTTTAACATAACAAATTGGCTGTGGTATATAAAATTATTCATAATGATAGTAGGAGGCTTGGTAG
GTTTAAGAATAGTTTTTGCTGTACTTTCTATAGTGAATAGAGTTAGGCAGGGATATTCACCATTATCGTT
TCAGACCCACCTCCCAACCCCGAGGGGACCCGACAGGCCCGAAGGAATAGAAGAAGAAGGTGGAGAGAGA
GACAGAGACAGATCCATTCGATTAGTGAACGGATCTCGACGGTATCGCTAGCTTTTAAAAGAAAAGGGGG
GATTGGGGGGTACAGTGCAGGGGAAAGAATAGTAGACATAATAGCAACAGACATACAAACTAAAGAATTA
CAAAAACAAATTACAAAAATTCAAAATTTTACTAGTGATTATCGGATCAACTTTGTATAGAAAAGTTGGG
CTCCGGTGCCCGTCAGTGGGCAGAGCGCACATCGCCCACAGTCCCCGAGAAGTTGGGGGGAGGGGTCGGC
AATTGAACCGGTGCCTAGAGAAGGTGGCGCGGGGTAAACTGGGAAAGTGATGTCGTGTACTGGCTCCGCC
TTTTTCCCGAGGGTGGGGGAGAACCGTATATAAGTGCAGTAGTCGCCGTGAACGTTCTTTTTCGCAACGG
GTTTGCCGCCAGAACACAGGTAAGTGCCGTGTGTGGTTCCCGCGGGCCTGGCCTCTTTACGGGTTATGGC
CCTTGCGTGCCTTGAATTACTTCCACCTGGCTGCAGTACGTGATTCTTGATCCCGAGCTTCGGGTTGGAA
GTGGGTGGGAGAGTTCGAGGCCTTGCGCTTAAGGAGCCCCTTCGCCTCGTGCTTGAGTTGAGGCCTGGCC
TGGGCGCTGGGGCCGCCGCGTGCGAATCTGGTGGCACCTTCGCGCCTGTCTCGCTGCTTTCGATAAGTCT
CTAGCCATTTAAAATTTTTGATGACCTGCTGCGACGCTTTTTTTCTGGCAAGATAGTCTTGTAAATGCGG
GCCAAGATCTGCACACTGGTATTTCGGTTTTTGGGGCCGCGGGCGGCGACGGGGCCCGTGCGTCCCAGCG
CACATGTTCGGCGAGGCGGGGCCTGCGAGCGCGGCCACCGAGAATCGGACGGGGGTAGTCTCAAGCTGGC
CGGCCTGCTCTGGTGCCTGGTCTCGCGCCGCCGTGTATCGCCCCGCCCTGGGCGGCAAGGCTGGCCCGGT
CGGCACCAGTTGCGTGAGCGGAAAGATGGCCGCTTCCCGGCCCTGCTGCAGGGAGCTCAAAATGGAGGAC
GCGGCGCTCGGGAGAGCGGGCGGGTGAGTCACCCACACAAAGGAAAAGGGCCTTTCCGTCCTCAGCCGTC
GCTTCATGTGACTCCACGGAGTACCGGGCGCCGTCCAGGCACCTCGATTAGTTCTCGAGCTTTTGGAGTA
CGTCGTCTTTAGGTTGGGGGGAGGGGTTTTATGCGATGGAGTTTCCCCACACTGAGTGGGTGGAGACTGA
AGTTAGGCCAGCTTGGCACTTGATGTAATTCTCCTTGGAATTTGCCCTTTTTGAGTTTGGATCTTGGTTC
ATTCTCAAGCCTCAGACAGTGGTTCAAAGTTTTTTTCTTCCATTTCAGGTGTCGTGACAAGTTTGTACAA
AAAAGCAGGCTGCCACCACGCGTGCCACCATGGCAGTTGTGATTGGGCGTGGCCCAGAGACCAAGATCAC
TGATAAGAAATGTTCTCGACAGCAAGTACAGTTGAAAGCAGAGTCTGGTGGCGGAGGCTCGGGCGGAGGT
GGATCCGGTGGCGGCGGATCAATGGTGAGCAAGGGCGAGGAGCTGTTCACCGGGGTGGTGCCCATCCTGG
TCGAGCTGGACGGCGACGTAAACGGCCACAAGTTCAGCGTGTCCGGCGAGGGCGAGGGCGATGCCACCTA
CGGCAAGCTGACCCTGAAGTTCATCTGCACCACCGGCAAGCTGCCCGTGCCCTGGCCCACCCTCGTGACC
ACCCTGACCTACGGCGTGCAGTGCTTCAGCCGCTACCCCGACCACATGAAGCAGCACGACTTCTTCAAGT
CCGCCATGCCCGAAGGCTACGTCCAGGAGCGCACCATCTTCTTCAAGGACGACGGCAACTACAAGACCCG
CGCCGAGGTGAAGTTCGAGGGCGACACCCTGGTGAACCGCATCGAGCTGAAGGGCATCGACTTCAAGGAG
GACGGCAACATCCTGGGGCACAAGCTGGAGTACAACTACAACAGCCACAACGTCTATATCATGGCCGACA
AGCAGAAGAACGGCATCAAGGTGAACTTCAAGATCCGCCACAACATCGAGGACGGCAGCGTGCAGCTCGC
CGACCACTACCAGCAGAACACCCCCATCGGCGACGGCCCCGTGCTGCTGCCCGACAACCACTACCTGAGC
ACCCAGTCCGCCCTGAGCAAAGACCCCAACGAGAAGCGCGATCACATGGTCCTGCTGGAGTTCGTGACCG
CCGCCGGGATCACTCTCGGCATGGACGAGCTGTACAAGTAATCTAGAACCCAGCTTTCTTGTACAAAGTG
GTGATAATCGAATTCCGATAATCAACCTCTGGATTACAAAATTTGTGAAAGATTGACTGGTATTCTTAAC
TATGTTGCTCCTTTTACGCTATGTGGATACGCTGCTTTAATGCCTTTGTATCATGCTATTGCTTCCCGTA
TGGCTTTCATTTTCTCCTCCTTGTATAAATCCTGGTTGCTGTCTCTTTATGAGGAGTTGTGGCCCGTTGT
CAGGCAACGTGGCGTGGTGTGCACTGTGTTTGCTGACGCAACCCCCACTGGTTGGGGCATTGCCACCACC
TGTCAGCTCCTTTCCGGGACTTTCGCTTTCCCCCTCCCTATTGCCACGGCGGAACTCATCGCCGCCTGCC
TTGCCCGCTGCTGGACAGGGGCTCGGCTGTTGGGCACTGACAATTCCGTGGTGTTGTCGGGGAAGCTGAC
GTCCTTTCCATGGCTGCTCGCCTGTGTTGCCACCTGGATTCTGCGCGGGACGTCCTTCTGCTACGTCCCT
TCGGCCCTCAATCCAGCGGACCTTCCTTCCCGCGGCCTGCTGCCGGCTCTGCGGCCTCTTCCGCGTCTTC
GCCTTCGCCCTCAGACGAGTCGGATCTCCCTTTGGGCCGCCTCCCCGCATCGGGAATTCCCGCGGTTCGA
ATTCTACCGGGTAGGGGAGGCGCTTTTCCCAAGGCAGTCTGGAGCATGCGCTTTAGCAGCCCCGCTGGGC
ACTTGGCGCTACACAAGTGGCCTCTGGCCTCGCACACATTCCACATCCACCGGTAGGCGCCAACCGGCTC
CGTTCTTTGGTGGCCCCTTCGCGCCACCTTCTACTCCTCCCCTAGTCAGGAAGTTCCCCCCCGCCCCGCA
GCTCGCGTCGTGCAGGACGTGACAAATGGAAGTAGCACGTCTCACTAGTCTCGTGCAGATGGACAGCACC
GCTGAGCAATGGAAGCGGGTAGGCCTTTGGGGCAGCGGCCAATAGCAGCTTTGCTCCTTCGCTTTCTGGG
CTCAGAGGCTGGGAAGGGGTGGGTCCGGGGGCGGCTCAGGGGCGGGCTCAGGGGCGGGGCGGGCGCCCGA
AGGTCCTCCGGAGGCCCGGCATTCTGCACGCTTCAAAAGCGCACGTCTGCCGCGCTGTTCTCCTCTTCCT
CATCTCCGGGCCTTTCGACCTCACGTGGCCACCATGAAAAAGCCTGAACTCACCGCGACGTCTGTCGAGA
AGTTTCTGATCGAAAAGTTCGACAGCGTCTCCGACCTGATGCAGCTCTCGGAGGGCGAAGAATCTCGTGC
TTTCAGCTTCGATGTAGGAGGGCGTGGATATGTCCTGCGGGTAAATAGCTGCGCCGATGGTTTCTACAAA
GATCGTTATGTTTATCGGCACTTTGCATCGGCCGCGCTCCCGATTCCGGAAGTGCTTGACATTGGGGAAT
TTAGCGAGAGCCTGACCTATTGCATCTCCCGCCGTGCACAGGGTGTCACGTTGCAAGACCTGCCTGAAAC
CGAACTGCCCGCTGTTCTGCAGCCGGTCGCGGAGGCCATGGATGCGATCGCTGCGGCCGATCTTAGCCAG
ACGAGCGGGTTCGGCCCATTCGGACCGCAAGGAATCGGTCAATACACTACATGGCGTGATTTCATATGCG
CGATTGCTGATCCCCATGTGTATCACTGGCAAACTGTGATGGACGACACCGTCAGTGCGTCCGTCGCGCA
GGCTCTCGATGAGCTGATGCTTTGGGCCGAGGACTGCCCCGAAGTCCGGCACCTCGTGCACGCGGATTTC
GGCTCCAACAATGTCCTGACGGACAATGGCCGCATAACAGCGGTCATTGACTGGAGCGAGGCGATGTTCG
GGGATTCCCAATACGAGGTCGCCAACATCTTCTTCTGGAGGCCGTGGTTGGCTTGTATGGAGCAGCAGAC
GCGCTACTTCGAGCGGAGGCATCCGGAGCTTGCAGGATCGCCGCGGCTCCGGGCGTATATGCTCCGCATT
GGTCTTGACCAACTCTATCAGAGCTTGGTTGACGGCAATTTCGATGATGCAGCTTGGGCGCAGGGTCGAT
GCGACGCAATCGTCCGATCCGGAGCCGGGACTGTCGGGCGTACACAAATCGCCCGCAGAAGCGCGGCCGT
CTGGACCGATGGCTGTGTAGAAGTACTCGCCGATAGTGGAAACCGACGCCCCAGCACTCGTCCGAGGGCA
AAGGAATAGGGTACCTTTAAGACCAATGACTTACAAGGCAGCTGTAGATCTTAGCCACTTTTTAAAAGAA
AAGGGGGGACTGGAAGGGCTAATTCACTCCCAACGAAGACAAGATCTGCTTTTTGCTTGTACTGGGTCTC
TCTGGTTAGACCAGATCTGAGCCTGGGAGCTCTCTGGCTAACTAGGGAACCCACTGCTTAAGCCTCAATA
AAGCTTGCCTTGAGTGCTTCAAGTAGTGTGTGCCCGTCTGTTGTGTGACTCTGGTAACTAGAGATCCCTC
AGACCCTTTTAGTCAGTGTGGAAAATCTCTAGCAGTAGTAGTTCATGTCATCTTATTATTCAGTATTTAT
AACTTGCAAAGAAATGAATATCAGAGAGTGAGAGGAACTTGTTTATTGCAGCTTATAATGGTTACAAATA
AAGCAATAGCATCACAAATTTCACAAATAAAGCATTTTTTTCACTGCATTCTAGTTGTGGTTTGTCCAAA
CTCATCAATGTATCTTATCATGTCTGGCTCTAGCTATCCCGCCCCTAACTCCGCCCATCCCGCCCCTAAC
TCCGCCCAGTTCCGCCCATTCTCCGCCCCATGGCTGACTAATTTTTTTTATTTATGCAGAGGCCGAGGCC
GCCTCGGCCTCTGAGCTATTCCAGAAGTAGTGAGGAGGCTTTTTTGGAGGCCTAGGGACGTACCCAATTC
GCCCTATAGTGAGTCGTATTACGCGCGCTCACTGGCCGTCGTTTTACAACGTCGTGACTGGGAAAACCCT
GGCGTTACCCAACTTAATCGCCTTGCAGCACATCCCCCTTTCGCCAGCTGGCGTAATAGCGAAGAGGCCC
GCACCGATCGCCCTTCCCAACAGTTGCGCAGCCTGAATGGCGAATGGG
[124 nt withheld, positions 7119-7242]
C
[91 nt withheld, positions 7244-7334]
A
[49 nt withheld, positions 7336-7384]
CCTTTGACGTTGGAGTCCACGTTCTTT
[37 nt withheld, positions 7412-7448]
ACCCTATCTCGGTCTATTCTTTTGATTTATAAGGGATTTTGCCGATTTCGGCCTATTGGTTAAAAAATGA
GCTGATTTAACAAAAATTTAACGCGAATTTTAACAAAATATTAACGCTTACAATTTAGGTGGCACTTTTC
GGGGAAATGTGCGCGGAACCCCTATTTGTTTATTTTTCTAAATACATTCAAATATGTATCCGCTCATGAG
ACAATAACCCTGATAAATGCTTCAATAATATTGAAAAAGGAAGAGTATGAGTATTCAACATTTCCGTGTC
GCCCTTATTCCCTTTTTTGCGGCATTTTGCCTTCCTGTTTTTGCTCACCCAGAAACGCTGGTGAAAGTAA
AAGATGCTGAAGATCAGTTGGGTGCACGAGTGGGTTACATCGAACTGGATCTCAACAGCGGTAAGATCCT
TGAGAGTTTTCGCCCCGAAGAACGTTTTCCAATGATGAGCACTTTTAAAGTTCTGCTATGTGGCGCGGTA
TTATCCCGTATTGACGCCGGGCAAGAGCAACTCGGTCGCCGCATACACTATTCTCAGAATGACTTGGTTG
AGTACTCACCAGTCACAGAAAAGCATCTTACGGATGGCATGACAGTAAGAGAATTATGCAGTGCTGCCAT
AACCATGAGTGATAACACTGCGGCCAACTTACTTCTGACAACGATCGGAGGACCGAAGGAGCTAACCGCT
TTTTTGCACAACATGGGGGATCATGTAACTCGCCTTGATCGTTGGGAACCGGAGCTGAATGAAGCCATAC
CAAACGACGAGCGTGACACCACGATGCCTGTAGCAATGGCAACAACGTTGCGCAAACTATTAACTGGCGA
ACTACTTACTCTAGCTTCCCGGCAACAATTAATAGACTGGATGGAGGCGGATAAAGTTGCAGGACCACTT
CTGCGCTCGGCCCTTCCGGCTGGCTGGTTTATTGCTGATAAATCTGGAGCCGGTGAGCGTGGGTCTCGCG
GTATCATTGCAGCACTGGGGCCAGATGGTAAGCCCTCCCGTATCGTAGTTATCTACACGACGGGGAGTCA
GGCAACTATGGATGAACGAAATAGACAGATCGCTGAGATAGGTGCCTCACTGATTAAGCATTGGTAACTG
TCAGACCAAGTTTACTCATATATACTTTAGATTGATTTAAAACTTCATTTTTAATTTAAAAGGATCTAGG
TGAAGATCCTTTTTGATAATCTCATGACCAAAATCCCTTAACGTGAGTTTTCGTTCCACTGAGCGTCAGA
CCCCGTAGAAAAGATCAAAGGATCTTCTTGAGATCCTTTTTTTCTGCGCGTAATCTGCTGCTTGCAAACA
AAAAAACCACCGCTACCAGCGGTGGTTTGTTTGCCGGATCAAGAGCTACCAACTCTTTTTCCGAAGGTAA
CTGGCTTCAGCAGAGCGCAGATACCAAATACTGTTCTTCTAGTGTAGCCGTAGTTAGGCCACCACTTCAA
GAACTCTGTAGCACCGCCTACATACCTCGCTCTGCTAATCCTGTTACCAGTGGCTGCTGCCAGTGGCGAT
AAGTCGTGTCTTACCGGGTTGGACTCAAGACGATAGTTACCGGATAAGGCGCAGCGGTCGGGCTGAACGG
GGGGTTCGTGCACACAGCCCAGCTTGGAGCGAACGACCTACACCGAACTGAGATACCTACAGCGTGAGCT
ATGAGAAAGCGCCACGCTTCCCGAAGAGAGAAAGGCGGACAGGTATCCGGTAAGCGGCAGGGTCGGAACA
GGAGAGCGCACGAGGGAGCTTCCAGGGGGAAACGCCTGGTATCTTTATAGTCCTGTCGGGTTTCGCCACC
TCTGACTTGAGCGTCGATTTTTGTGATGCTCGTCAGGGGGGCGGAGCCTATGGAAAAACGCCAGCAACGC
GGCCTTTTTACGGTTCCTGGCCTTTTGCTGGCCTTTTGCTCACATGTTCTTTCCTGCGTTATCCCCTGAT
TCTGTGGATAACCGTATTACCGCCTTTGAGTGAGCTGATACCGCTCGCCGCAGCCGAACGACCGAGCGCA
GCGAGTCAGTGAGCGAGGAAGCGGAAGAGCGCCCAATACGCAAACCGCCTCTCCCCGCGCGTTGGCCGAT
TCATTAATGCAGCTGGCACGACAGGTTTCCCGACTGGAAAGCGGGCAGTGAGCGCAACGCAATTAATGTG
AGTTAGCTCACTCATTAGGCACCCCAGGCTTTACACTTTATGCTTCCGGCTCGTATGTTGTGTGGAATTG
TGAGCGGATAACAATTTCACACAGGAAACAGCTATGACCATGATTACGCCAAGCGCGCAATTAACCCTCA
CTAAAGGGAACAAAAGCTGGAGCTGCAAGCTT
